>Addgene plasmid #184851 | pMA3998rc | addgene full sequence | sequence record 363932 | Addgene NGS Result
CTGCAGCCTGAATATGGGCCAAACAGGATATCTGTGGTAAGCAGTTCCTGCCCCGGCTCAGGGCCAAGAA
CAGATGGAACAGCTGAATATGGGCCAAACAGGATATCTGTGGTAAGCAGTTCCTGCCCCGGCTCAGGGCC
AAGAACAGATGGTCCCCAGATGCGGTCCAGCCCTCAGCAGTTTCTAGAGAACCATCAGATGTTTCCAGGG
TGCCCCAAGGACCTGAAATGACCCTGTGCCTTATTTGAACTAACCAATCAGTTCGCTTCTCGCTTCTGTT
CGCGCGCTTCTGCTCCCCGAGCTCAATAAAAGAGCCCACAACCCCTCACTCGGGGCGCCAGTCCTCCGAT
TGACTGAGTCGCCCGGGTACCCGTGTATCCAATAAACCCTCTTGCAGTTGCATCCGACTTGTGGTCTCGC
TGTTCCTTGGGAGGGTCTCCTCTGAGTGATTGACTACCCGTCAGCGGGGGTCTTTCATTTGGGGGCTCGT
CCGGGATCGGGAGACCCCTGCCCAGGGACCACCGACCCACCACCGGGAGGCAAGCTGGCCAGCAACTTAT
CTGTGTCTGTCCGATTGTCTAGTGTCTATGACTGATTTTATGCGCCTGCGTCGGTACTAGTTAGCTAACT
AGCTCTGTATCTGGCGGACCCGTGGTGGAACTGACGAGTTCTGAACACCCGGCCGCAACCCTGGGAGACG
TCCCAGGGACTTTGGGGGCCGTTTTTGTGGCCCGACCTGAGGAAGGGAGTCGATGTGGAATCCGACCCCG
TCAGGATATGTGGTTCTGGTAGGAGACGAGAACCTAAAACAGTTCCCGCCTCCGTCTGAATTTTTGCTTT
CGGTTTGGAACCGAAGCCGCGCGTCTTGTCTGCTGCAGCGCTGCAGCATCGTTCTGTGTTGTCTCTGTCT
GACTGTGTTTCTGTATTTGTCTGAAAATTAGGGCCAGACTGTTACCACTCCCTTAAGTTTGACCTTAGGT
CACTGGAAAGATGTCGAGCGGATCGCTCACAACCAGTCGGTAGATGTCAAGAAGAGACGTTGGGTTACCT
TCTGCTCTGCAGAATGGCCAACCTTTAACGTCGGATGGCCGCGAGACGGCACCTTTAACCGAGACCTCAT
CACCCAGGTTAAGATCAAGGTCTTTTCACCTGGCCCGCATGGACACCCAGACCAGGTCCCCTACATCGTG
ACCTGGGAAGCCTTGGCTTTTGACCCCCCTCCCTGGGTCAAGCCCTTTGTACACCCTAAGCCTCCGCCTC
CTCTTCCTCCATCCGCCCCGTCTCTCCCCCTTGAACCTCCTCGTTCGACCCCGCCTCGATCCTCCCTTTA
TCCAGCCCTCACTCCTTCTCTAGGCGCCGGCCGGATCAATTCGCCAGCACAGTGGTCGGGCTGCAGGAAT
TGGCCGCGATAACTTCGTATAATGTATGCTATACGAAGTTATACGCGGGCCGCTCTAGAACTAGTGGATC
CCCCGGGCTGCAGGAATTCGATATCAAGCTTATCGATACCGTCGACCTCGAGGGGGGGCCCGGTACCGAG
GACGCGTCAATTCGAGCTCCACCGCGGTGGCGGCCCGCGTCTATAACTTCGTATAATGTATGCTATACGA
AGTTATGGGCGGCCGATCCCCCGACCCTGTGGAATGTGTGTCAGTTAGGGTGTGGAAAGTCCCCAGGCTC
CCCAGCAGGCAGAAGTATGCAAAGCATGCATCTCAATTAGTCAGCAACCAGGTGTGGAAAGTCCCCAGGC
TCCCCAGCAGGCAGAAGTATGCAAAGCATGCATCTCAATTAGTCAGCAACCATAGTCCCGCCCCTAACTC
CGCCCATCCCGCCCCTAACTCCGCCCAGTTCCGCCCATTCTCCGCCCCATGGCTGACTAATTTTTTTTAT
TTATGCAGAGGCCGAGGCCGCCTCGGCCTCTGAGCTATTCCAGAAGTAGTGAGGAGGCTTTTTTGGAGGC
CTAGGCTTTTGCAAAAATGGCCAAGCCTTTGTCTCAAGAAGAATCCACCCTCATTGAAAGAGCAACGGCT
ACAATCAACAGCATCCCCATCTCTGAAGACTACAGCGTCGCCAGCGCAGCTCTCTCTAGCGACGGCCGCA
TCTTCACTGGTGTCAATGTATATCATTTTACTGGGGGACCTTGTGCAGAACTCGTGGTGCTGGGCACTGC
TGCTGCTGCGGCAGCTGGCAACCTGACTTGTATCGTCGCGATCGGAAATGAGAACAGGGGCATCTTGAGC
CCCTGCGGACGGTGCCGACAGGTGCTTCTCGATCTGCATCCTGGGATCAAAGCCATAGTGAAGGACAGTG
ATGGACAGCCGACGGCAGTTGGGATTCGTGAATTGCTGCCCTCTGGTTATGTGTGGGAGGGCTAATCCGG
AATCGATAATCAACCTCTGGATTACAAAATTTGTGAAAGATTGACTGGTATTCTTAACTATGTTGCTCCT
TTTACGCTATGTGGATACGCTGCTTTAATGCCTTTGTATCATGCTATTGCTTCCCGTATGGCTTTCATTT
TCTCCTCCTTGTATAAATCCTGGTTGCTGTCTCTTTATGAGGAGTTGTGGCCCGTTGTCAGGCAACGTGG
CGTGGTGTGCACTGTGTTTGCTGACGCAACCCCCACTGGTTGGGGCATTGCCACCACCTGTCAGCTCCTT
TCCGGGACTTTCGCTTTCCCCCTCCCTATTGCCACGGCGGAACTCATCGCCGCCTGCCTTGCCCGCTGCT
GGACAGGGGCTCGGCTGTTGGGCACTGACAATTCCGTGGTGTTGTCGGGGAAATCATCGTCCTTTCCTTG
GCTGCTCGCCTGTGTTGCCACCTGGATTCTGCGCGGGACGTCCTTCTGCTACGTCCCTTCGGCCCTCAAT
CCAGCGGACCTTCCTTCCCGCGGCCTGCTGCCGGCTCTGCGGCCTCTTCCGCGTCTTCGCCTTCGCCCTC
AGACGAGTCGGATCTCCCTTTGGGCCGCCTCCCCGCATCGATAAAATAAAAGATTTTATTTAGTCTCCAG
AAAAAGGGGGGAATGAAAGACCCCACCTGTAGGTTTGGCAAGCTAGCTTAAGTAACGCCATTTTGCAAGG
CATGGAAAAATACATAACTGAGAATAGAGAAGTTCAGATCAAGGTCAGGAACAGATGGAACAGCTGAATA
TGGGCCAAACAGGATATCTGTGGTAAGCAGTTCCTGCCCCGGCTCAGGGCCAAGAACAGATGGAACAGCT
GAATATGGGCCAAACAGGATATCTGTGGTAAGCAGTTCCTGCCCCGGCTCAGGGCCAAGAACAGATGGTC
CCCAGATGCGGTCCAGCCCTCAGCAGTTTCTAGAGAACCATCAGATGTTTCCAGGGTGCCCCAAGGACCT
GAAATGACCCTGTGCCTTATTTGAACTAACCAATCAGTTCGCTTCTCGCTTCTGTTCGCGCGCTTCTGCT
CCCCGAGCTCAATAAAAGAGCCCACAACCCCTCACTCGGGGCGCCAGTCCTCCGATTGACTGAGTCGCCC
GGGTACCCGTGTATCCAATAAACCCTCTTGCAGTTGCATCCGACTTGTGGTCTCGCTGTTCCTTGGGAGG
GTCTCCTCTGAGTGATTGACTACCCGTCAGCGGGGGTCTTTCACATGCAGCATGTATCAAAATTAATTTG
GTTTTTTTTCTTAAGTATTTACATTAAATGGCCATAGTTGCATTAATGAATCGGCCAACGCGCGGGGAGA
GGCGGTTTGCGTATTGGGCGCTCTTCCGCTTCCTCGCTCACTGACTCGCTGCGCTCGGTCGTTCGGCTGC
GGCGAGCGGTATCAGCTCACTCAAAGGCGGTAATACGGTTATCCACAGAATCAGGGGATAACGCAGGAAA
GAACATGTGAGCAAAAGGCCAGCAAAAGGCCAGGAACCGTAAAAAGGCCGCGTTGCTGGCGTTTTTCCAT
AGGCTCCGCCCCCCTGACGAGCATCACAAAAATCGACGCTCAAGTCAGAGGTGGCGAAACCCGACAGGAC
TATAAAGATACCAGGCGTTTCCCCCTGGAAGCTCCCTCGTGCGCTCTCCTGTTCCGACCCTGCCGCTTAC
CGGATACCTGTCCGCCTTTCTCCCTTCGGGAAGCGTGGCGCTTTCTCATAGCTCACGCTGTAGGTATCTC
AGTTCGGTGTAGGTCGTTCGCTCCAAGCTGGGCTGTGTGCACGAACCCCCCGTTCAGCCCGACCGCTGCG
CCTTATCCGGTAACTATCGTCTTGAGTCCAACCCGGTAAGACACGACTTATCGCCACTGGCAGCAGCCAC
TGGTAACAGGATTAGCAGAGCGAGGTATGTAGGCGGTGCTACAGAGTTCTTGAAGTGGTGGCCTAACTAC
GGCTACACTAGAAGAACAGTATTTGGTATCTGCGCTCTGCTGAAGCCAGTTACCTTCGGAAAAAGAGTTG
GTAGCTCTTGATCCGGCAAACAAACCACCGCTGGTAGCGGTGGTTTTTTTGTTTGCAAGCAGCAGATTAC
GCGCAGAAAAAAAGGATCTCAAGAAGATCCTTTGATCTTTTCTACGGGGTCTGACGCTCAGTGGAACGAA
AACTCACGTTAAGGGATTTTGGTCATGAGATTATCAAAAAGGATCTTCACCTAGATCCTTTTGCGGCCGG
CCGCAAATCAATCTAAAGTATATATGAGTAAACTTGGTCTGACAGTTACCAATGCTTAATCAGTGAGGCA
CCTATCTCAGCGATCTGTCTATTTCGTTCATCCATAGTTGCCTGACTCCCCGTCGTGTAGATAACTACGA
TACGGGAGGGCTTACCATCTGGCCCCAGTGCTGCAATGATACCGCGAGACCCACGCTCACCGGCTCCAGA
TTTATCAGCAATAAACCAGCCAGCCGGAAGGGCCGAGCGCAGAAGTGGTCCTGCAACTTTATCCGCCTCC
ATCCAGTCTATTAATTGTTGCCGGGAAGCTAGAGTAAGTAGTTCGCCAGTTAATAGTTTGCGCAACGTTG
TTGCCATTGCTACAGGCATCGTGGTGTCACGCTCGTCGTTTGGTATGGCTTCATTCAGCTCCGGTTCCCA
ACGATCAAGGCGAGTTACATGATCCCCCATGTTGTGCAAAAAAGCGGTTAGCTCCTTCGGTCCTCCGATC
GTTGTCAGAAGTAAGTTGGCCGCAGTGTTATCACTCATGGTTATGGCAGCACTGCATAATTCTCTTACTG
TCATGCCATCCGTAAGATGCTTTTCTGTGACTGGTGAGTACTCAACCAAGTCATTCTGAGAATAGTGTAT
GCGGCGACCGAGTTGCTCTTGCCCGGCGTCAATACGGGATAATACCGCGCCACATAGCAGAACTTTAAAA
GTGCTCATCATTGGAAAACGTTCTTCGGGGCGAAAACTCTCAAGGATCTTACCGCTGTTGAGATCCAGTT
CGATGTAACCCACTCGTGCACCCAACTGATCTTCAGCATCTTTTACTTTCACCAGCGTTTCTGGGTGAGC
AAAAACAGGAAGGCAAAATGCCGCAAAAAAGGGAATAAGGGCGACACGGAAATGTTGAATACTCATACTC
TTCCTTTTTCAATATTATTGAAGCATTTATCAGGGTTATTGTCTCATGAGCGGATACATATTTGAATGTA
TTTAGAAAAATAAACAAATAGGGGTTCCGCGCACATTTCCCCGAAAAGTGCCAC
Features (pLannotate 1.2.2; 16 found; start..end, strand, type, name):
      8..477     +  LTR            LTR: long terminal repeat from Moloney murine leukemia virus
    601..875     +  misc_feature   MESV Ψ (fragment): packaging signal of murine embryonic stem cell virus
    942..1358    +  CDS            gag (truncated): truncated Moloney murine leukemia virus (MMLV) gag gene lacking the start codon
   1409..1442    -  protein_bind   loxP: Cre-mediated recombination occurs in the 8-bp core sequence (GCATACAT). Cre recombinase
   1448..1537    +  misc_feature   MCS (fragment): pBluescript multiple cloning site
   1554..1575    +  misc_feature   MCS (fragment): pBluescript multiple cloning site
   1583..1616    -  protein_bind   loxP: Cre-mediated recombination occurs in the 8-bp core sequence (GCATACAT). Cre recombinase
   1646..1975    +  promoter       SV40 promoter: SV40 enhancer and early promoter
   1977..2375    +  CDS            BSD: blasticidin S deaminase; Aspergillus terreus BSD; confers resistance to blasticidin
   2388..2976    +  misc_feature   WPRE: woodchuck hepatitis virus posttranscriptional regulatory element
   3022..3143    +  LTR            3' LTR (ΔU3) (fragment): self-inactivating 3' long terminal repeat (LTR) from Moloney murine leukemia virus
   3144..3613    +  LTR            LTR: long terminal repeat from Moloney murine leukemia virus
   3679..3731    -  CDS            lacI (fragment): lac repressor; lacI; The lac repressor binds to the lac operator to inhibit transcription in E. coli. This inhibition can be relieved by adding lactose or isopropyl-β-D-thiogalactopyranoside (IPTG).
   3914..4502    -  rep_origin     ori: high-copy-number ColE1/pMB1/pBR322/pUC origin of replication
   4666..5526    -  CDS            AmpR: β-lactamase; bla; confers resistance to ampicillin, carbenicillin, and related antibiotics
   5527..5631    -  promoter       AmpR promoter: bla
