[The description below was written by a language model from this plasmid's Addgene catalogue record and pLannotate feature annotations shown in this document.]
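Description:
pMA3998rc is an empty gammaretroviral (Moloney murine leukemia virus-based) backbone designed for cloning an insert between two loxP sites, so that the delivered gene can later be removed by Cre recombinase. In bacteria it is maintained through a high-copy ColE1/pUC-type origin and selected with ampicillin via the bla gene and its native promoter. The catalogue lists the backbone at about 5.7 kb, slightly larger than the 5,654-nt sequenced record from which the features were annotated.

The viral portion begins with a 5′ MMLV LTR, which the record names as the promoter for the insert. It is followed by a packaging signal (annotated as a fragment of the MESV Ψ) and a truncated gag segment lacking its start codon, a region commonly retained to extend the packaging signal and improve encapsidation of the genomic RNA. Downstream lie two loxP sites in the same orientation flanking fragments of a pBluescript-type multiple cloning site. This is the cloning position, and the record indicates ligation-independent cloning. Because the sites are directly repeated, Cre expression would excise whatever is placed between them from the integrated provirus. Outside the floxed interval, an SV40 enhancer/early promoter drives blasticidin S deaminase, so transduced mammalian cells can be selected with blasticidin, and the marker would be expected to remain after excision. A WPRE follows to enhance transcript stability and expression, and the cassette ends in the 3′ LTR region, which is annotated as a short ΔU3-type fragment adjacent to a full MMLV LTR.

The associated publication concerns in situ reverse genetic analysis of proteins involved in mitochondrial DNA replication. This is consistent with using the vector for stable but Cre-removable transgene expression, although the record gives no further detail on the intended workflow.
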