Addgene plasmid #184851: pMA3998rc
Purpose: (Empty Backbone) A retroviral vector with blasticidin resistance for cloning inserts between loxP sites
Depositing lab: Mikhail Alexeyev. Depositing organization: University of South Alabama. Publication: A Method for In Situ Reverse Genetic Analysis of Proteins Involved mtDNA Replication. Kozhukhar N, Spadafora D, Rodriguez YAR, Alexeyev MF. Cells. 2022 Jul 11;11(14). pii: cells11142168. doi: 10.3390/cells11142168. PubMed 35883613.
Backbone
  Vector backbone: pMA3998rc
  Backbone manufacturer: Alexeyev lab
  Backbone size (bp): 5745
  Vector type: Mammalian Expression, Retroviral, Cre/Lox
  Promoter: LTR
  Selectable markers: Blasticidin
Growth in bacteria
  Bacterial resistance: Ampicillin, 100 μg/mL
  Growth temperature: 37°C
  Growth strain: NEB Stable
  Copy number: High Copy
Gene/Insert
  Cloning method: Ligation Independent Cloning
  Sequencing primers: 5′ tggcccgcatggacacccag
Terms and licenses: Academic/Nonprofit Terms; Industry Terms: Not Available to Industry
How to cite: pMA3998rc was a gift from Mikhail Alexeyev (Addgene plasmid # 184851 ; http://n2t.net/addgene:184851 ; RRID:Addgene_184851)
